Addgene plasmid #71829: pdCas9-DNMT3A-PuroR_BACH2-sgRNA8 (ANV)
Purpose: Expression of mutant dCas9-DNMT3A fusion (inactive catalytic domain of DNMT3A) with T2A-PuroR and specific sgRNA for the human BACH2 promoter; for use as a control
Depositing lab: Vlatka Zoldos. Publication: Repurposing the CRISPR-Cas9 system for targeted DNA methylation. Vojta A, Dobrinic P, Tadic V, Bockor L, Korac P, Julg B, Klasic M, Zoldos V. Nucleic Acids Res. 2016 Mar 11. pii: gkw159. 10.1093/nar/gkw159 PubMed 26969735.
Backbone
  Vector backbone: pdCas9-DNMT3A-PuroR (ANV)
  Backbone size w/o insert (bp): 10135
  Total vector size (bp): 10155
  Vector type: Mammalian Expression, CRISPR
Growth in bacteria
  Bacterial resistance: Ampicillin, 100 μg/mL
  Growth temperature: 37°C
  Growth strain: DH5alpha
  Copy number: Unknown
Gene/Insert
  Gene/Insert name: BACH2-sgRNA8 (alt names: dCas9-DNMT3A-PuroR_BACH2-8 (ANV); SpdCas9-DNMT3A-T2A-PuroR_BACH2-8 (ANV); dCas9-DNMT3A_BACH2-8 (ANV))
  gRNA/shRNA sequence: BACH2 exon 1
  Species: H. sapiens (human), Synthetic; S. pyogenes
  Insert size (bp): 5906
  Mutation: D10A and H840A in S.pyogenes Cas9; E756A inactivating mutation in H. sapiens DNMT3A
  GenBank ID: AKA60242.1 NP_072046.2
  Entrez Gene: BACH2 (a.k.a. BTBD25, IMD60)
  Promoter: U6
  Tag / fusion protein: 3xFLAG (N terminal on insert); SV40 NLS (N terminal on insert); T2A-PuroR (C terminal on insert)
  Cloning method: Restriction Enzyme; 5′ cloning site BbsI (destroyed during cloning); 3′ cloning site BbsI (destroyed during cloning)
  Sequencing primers: 5′ GAGGGCCTATTTCCCATGATTCC
Resource information
  A portion of this plasmid was derived from a plasmid made by: The plasmid is derived from Addgene plasmids #35521 and #48141.
Terms and licenses: Academic/Nonprofit Terms; Industry Terms: Not Available to Industry
Depositor comments: The catalytic domain of human DNMT3A (amino acids P602-V912) was derived from the plasmid pcDNA3/Myc-DNMT3A (Addgene, plasmid #35521) (Chen et al., 2005, J Cell Biochem 95: 902-917). Undesired BbsI restriction site was removed by site-directed mutagenesis, without affecting the amino acid sequence. The DNMT3A active site motif ENV was mutated to ANV (E756A). Plasmid pSpCas9n(BB)-2A-Puro (PX462) (Addgene, plasmid #48141) (Ran et al., 2013, Nat Protoc 8: 2281-2308) was used as a backbone. Additional H840A mutation was introduced into Cas9n D10A nickase. BACH2sgRNA8 is cloned between BbsI restriction sites.
How to cite: pdCas9-DNMT3A-PuroR_BACH2-sgRNA8 (ANV) was a gift from Vlatka Zoldos (Addgene plasmid # 71829 ; http://n2t.net/addgene:71829 ; RRID:Addgene_71829)
