[The description below was written by a language model from this plasmid's Addgene catalogue record and pLannotate feature annotations shown in this document.]
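Description:
pdCas9-DNMT3A-PuroR_BACH2-sgRNA8 (ANV) is an all-in-one mammalian CRISPR expression plasmid of about 10.2 kb, built on the pSpCas9n(BB)-2A-Puro (PX462) framework. It serves as the catalytically inactive control for targeted DNA methylation experiments. It is propagated in E. coli through a high-copy ColE1/pUC-type origin with ampicillin selection. The backbone also carries an M13/f1 phage origin and a single annotated AAV2 ITR, a remnant of the parental vector rather than a functional packaging unit.

The plasmid contains two expression units. A human U6 RNA polymerase III promoter drives a single guide RNA made of a spacer cloned between BbsI sites (both destroyed in cloning) and the S. pyogenes gRNA scaffold. The purpose field gives the target as the human BACH2 promoter, while the gRNA field lists it as BACH2 exon 1. Downstream, a hybrid promoter (CMV enhancer, chicken β-actin promoter and hybrid intron) expresses one open reading frame. It begins with N-terminal 3xFLAG and SV40 NLS tags, followed by nuclease-dead Cas9 (D10A and H840A) and a nucleoplasmin NLS. Next comes the human DNMT3A catalytic domain (residues P602–V912), then T2A-linked puromycin N-acetyltransferase, and the unit ends at a bGH polyadenylation signal. The T2A peptide releases the resistance protein separately, so transfected cells can be enriched with puromycin.

In this ANV version, the DNMT3A active-site motif ENV is changed by E756A, which abolishes methyltransferase activity. The fusion should still be guided to BACH2 by the sgRNA but should not deposit CpG methylation. This lets users separate effects of dCas9 binding from genuine methylation produced by the active counterpart construct.
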