Features (pLannotate 1.2.2; 19 found; start..end, strand, type, name):
      1..241     +  promoter       U6 promoter: RNA polymerase III promoter for human U6 snRNA
    271..346     +  misc_RNA       gRNA scaffold: guide RNA scaffold for the Streptococcus pyogenes CRISPR/Cas9 system
    353..396     +  misc_RNA       gRNA scaffold (fragment): guide RNA scaffold for the Streptococcus pyogenes CRISPR/Cas9 system
    443..728     +  enhancer       CMV enhancer: human cytomegalovirus immediate early enhancer; contains an 18-bp deletion relative to the standard CMV enhancer
    730..1007    +  promoter       chicken β-actin promoter: No description available
   1008..1236    +  intron         hybrid intron: hybrid between chicken β-actin (CBA) and minute virus of mice (MMV) introns (Gray et al., 2011)
   1374..5474    +  CDS            Cas9: Cas9 (Csn1) endonuclease from the Streptococcus pyogenes Type II CRISPR/Cas system generates RNA-guided double strand breaks in DNA
   5475..5522    +  CDS            nucleoplasmin NLS: bipartite nuclear localization signal from nucleoplasmin
   5550..6482    +  CDS            DNMT3A catalytic domain: catalytic domain of DNA methyltransferase 3A
   6564..7163    +  CDS            PuroR (fragment): puromycin N-acetyltransferase; pac from Streptomyces; confers resistance to puromycin
   7202..7313    +  polyA_signal   bGH poly(A) signal: bovine growth hormone polyadenylation signal
   7418..7558    +  repeat_region  AAV2 ITR: inverted terminal repeat of adeno-associated virus serotype 2 inverted
   7563..7614    -  misc_feature   bom (fragment): basis of mobility region from pBR322
   7633..8013    +  rep_origin     M13 ori (sequence partly withheld): M13 bacteriophage origin of replication; arrow indicates direction of (+) strand synthesis
   8089..8138    -  misc_feature   bom (fragment): basis of mobility region from pBR322
   8240..8275    -  CDS            rop (fragment): Rop protein, which maintains plasmids at low copy number; rop
   8370..8474    +  promoter       AmpR promoter: bla
   8475..9335    +  CDS            AmpR: β-lactamase; bla; confers resistance to ampicillin, carbenicillin, and related antibiotics
   9506..10094   +  rep_origin     ori: high-copy-number ColE1/pMB1/pBR322/pUC origin of replication
>Addgene plasmid #71829 | pdCas9-DNMT3A-PuroR_BACH2-sgRNA8 (ANV) | depositor full sequence | sequence record 131024 | pdCas9-DNMT3A-PuroR_BACH2-sgRNA8 (ANV)
GAGGGCCTATTTCCCATGATTCCTTCATATTTGCATATACGATACAAGGCTGTTAGAGAGATAATTGGAA
TTAATTTGACTGTAAACACAAAGATATTAGTACAAAATACGTGACGTAGAAAGTAATAATTTCTTGGGTA
GTTTGCAGTTTTAAAATTATGTTTTAAAATGGACTATCATATGCTTACCGTAACTTGAAAGTATTTCGAT
TTCTTGGCTTTATATATCTTGTGGAAAGGACGAAACACCGAATGTAGCGATTGAGAGTGTGTTTTAGAGC
TAGAAATAGCAAGTTAAAATAAGGCTAGTCCGTTATCAACTTGAAAAAGTGGCACCGAGTCGGTGCTTTT
TTGTTTTAGAGCTAGAAATAGCAAGTTAAAATAAGGCTAGTCCGTTTTTAGCGCGTGCGCCAATTCTGCA
GACAAATGGCTCTAGAGGTACCCGTTACATAACTTACGGTAAATGGCCCGCCTGGCTGACCGCCCAACGA
CCCCCGCCCATTGACGTCAATAGTAACGCCAATAGGGACTTTCCATTGACGTCAATGGGTGGAGTATTTA
CGGTAAACTGCCCACTTGGCAGTACATCAAGTGTATCATATGCCAAGTACGCCCCCTATTGACGTCAATG
ACGGTAAATGGCCCGCCTGGCATTGTGCCCAGTACATGACCTTATGGGACTTTCCTACTTGGCAGTACAT
CTACGTATTAGTCATCGCTATTACCATGGTCGAGGTGAGCCCCACGTTCTGCTTCACTCTCCCCATCTCC
CCCCCCTCCCCACCCCCAATTTTGTATTTATTTATTTTTTAATTATTTTGTGCAGCGATGGGGGCGGGGG
GGGGGGGGGGGCGCGCGCCAGGCGGGGCGGGGCGGGGCGAGGGGCGGGGCGGGGCGAGGCGGAGAGGTGC
GGCGGCAGCCAATCAGAGCGGCGCGCTCCGAAAGTTTCCTTTTATGGCGAGGCGGCGGCGGCGGCGGCCC
TATAAAAAGCGAAGCGCGCGGCGGGCGGGAGTCGCTGCGACGCTGCCTTCGCCCCGTGCCCCGCTCCGCC
GCCGCCTCGCGCCGCCCGCCCCGGCTCTGACTGACCGCGTTACTCCCACAGGTGAGCGGGCGGGACGGCC
CTTCTCCTCCGGGCTGTAATTAGCTGAGCAAGAGGTAAGGGTTTAAGGGATGGTTGGTTGGTGGGGTATT
AATGTTTAATTACCTGGAGCACCTGCCTGAAATCACTTTTTTTCAGGTTGGACCGGTGCCACCATGGACT
ATAAGGACCACGACGGAGACTACAAGGATCATGATATTGATTACAAAGACGATGACGATAAGATGGCCCC
AAAGAAGAAGCGGAAGGTCGGTATCCACGGAGTCCCAGCAGCCGACAAGAAGTACAGCATCGGCCTGGCC
ATCGGCACCAACTCTGTGGGCTGGGCCGTGATCACCGACGAGTACAAGGTGCCCAGCAAGAAATTCAAGG
TGCTGGGCAACACCGACCGGCACAGCATCAAGAAGAACCTGATCGGAGCCCTGCTGTTCGACAGCGGCGA
AACAGCCGAGGCCACCCGGCTGAAGAGAACCGCCAGAAGAAGATACACCAGACGGAAGAACCGGATCTGC
TATCTGCAAGAGATCTTCAGCAACGAGATGGCCAAGGTGGACGACAGCTTCTTCCACAGACTGGAAGAGT
CCTTCCTGGTGGAAGAGGATAAGAAGCACGAGCGGCACCCCATCTTCGGCAACATCGTGGACGAGGTGGC
CTACCACGAGAAGTACCCCACCATCTACCACCTGAGAAAGAAACTGGTGGACAGCACCGACAAGGCCGAC
CTGCGGCTGATCTATCTGGCCCTGGCCCACATGATCAAGTTCCGGGGCCACTTCCTGATCGAGGGCGACC
TGAACCCCGACAACAGCGACGTGGACAAGCTGTTCATCCAGCTGGTGCAGACCTACAACCAGCTGTTCGA
GGAAAACCCCATCAACGCCAGCGGCGTGGACGCCAAGGCCATCCTGTCTGCCAGACTGAGCAAGAGCAGA
CGGCTGGAAAATCTGATCGCCCAGCTGCCCGGCGAGAAGAAGAATGGCCTGTTCGGCAACCTGATTGCCC
TGAGCCTGGGCCTGACCCCCAACTTCAAGAGCAACTTCGACCTGGCCGAGGATGCCAAACTGCAGCTGAG
CAAGGACACCTACGACGACGACCTGGACAACCTGCTGGCCCAGATCGGCGACCAGTACGCCGACCTGTTT
CTGGCCGCCAAGAACCTGTCCGACGCCATCCTGCTGAGCGACATCCTGAGAGTGAACACCGAGATCACCA
AGGCCCCCCTGAGCGCCTCTATGATCAAGAGATACGACGAGCACCACCAGGACCTGACCCTGCTGAAAGC
TCTCGTGCGGCAGCAGCTGCCTGAGAAGTACAAAGAGATTTTCTTCGACCAGAGCAAGAACGGCTACGCC
GGCTACATTGACGGCGGAGCCAGCCAGGAAGAGTTCTACAAGTTCATCAAGCCCATCCTGGAAAAGATGG
ACGGCACCGAGGAACTGCTCGTGAAGCTGAACAGAGAGGACCTGCTGCGGAAGCAGCGGACCTTCGACAA
CGGCAGCATCCCCCACCAGATCCACCTGGGAGAGCTGCACGCCATTCTGCGGCGGCAGGAAGATTTTTAC
CCATTCCTGAAGGACAACCGGGAAAAGATCGAGAAGATCCTGACCTTCCGCATCCCCTACTACGTGGGCC
CTCTGGCCAGGGGAAACAGCAGATTCGCCTGGATGACCAGAAAGAGCGAGGAAACCATCACCCCCTGGAA
CTTCGAGGAAGTGGTGGACAAGGGCGCTTCCGCCCAGAGCTTCATCGAGCGGATGACCAACTTCGATAAG
AACCTGCCCAACGAGAAGGTGCTGCCCAAGCACAGCCTGCTGTACGAGTACTTCACCGTGTATAACGAGC
TGACCAAAGTGAAATACGTGACCGAGGGAATGAGAAAGCCCGCCTTCCTGAGCGGCGAGCAGAAAAAGGC
CATCGTGGACCTGCTGTTCAAGACCAACCGGAAAGTGACCGTGAAGCAGCTGAAAGAGGACTACTTCAAG
AAAATCGAGTGCTTCGACTCCGTGGAAATCTCCGGCGTGGAAGATCGGTTCAACGCCTCCCTGGGCACAT
ACCACGATCTGCTGAAAATTATCAAGGACAAGGACTTCCTGGACAATGAGGAAAACGAGGACATTCTGGA
AGATATCGTGCTGACCCTGACACTGTTTGAGGACAGAGAGATGATCGAGGAACGGCTGAAAACCTATGCC
CACCTGTTCGACGACAAAGTGATGAAGCAGCTGAAGCGGCGGAGATACACCGGCTGGGGCAGGCTGAGCC
GGAAGCTGATCAACGGCATCCGGGACAAGCAGTCCGGCAAGACAATCCTGGATTTCCTGAAGTCCGACGG
CTTCGCCAACAGAAACTTCATGCAGCTGATCCACGACGACAGCCTGACCTTTAAAGAGGACATCCAGAAA
GCCCAGGTGTCCGGCCAGGGCGATAGCCTGCACGAGCACATTGCCAATCTGGCCGGCAGCCCCGCCATTA
AGAAGGGCATCCTGCAGACAGTGAAGGTGGTGGACGAGCTCGTGAAAGTGATGGGCCGGCACAAGCCCGA
GAACATCGTGATCGAAATGGCCAGAGAGAACCAGACCACCCAGAAGGGACAGAAGAACAGCCGCGAGAGA
ATGAAGCGGATCGAAGAGGGCATCAAAGAGCTGGGCAGCCAGATCCTGAAAGAACACCCCGTGGAAAACA
CCCAGCTGCAGAACGAGAAGCTGTACCTGTACTACCTGCAGAATGGGCGGGATATGTACGTGGACCAGGA
ACTGGACATCAACCGGCTGTCCGACTACGATGTGGACGCTATCGTGCCTCAGAGCTTTCTGAAGGACGAC
TCCATCGACAACAAGGTGCTGACCAGAAGCGACAAGAACCGGGGCAAGAGCGACAACGTGCCCTCCGAAG
AGGTCGTGAAGAAGATGAAGAACTACTGGCGGCAGCTGCTGAACGCCAAGCTGATTACCCAGAGAAAGTT
CGACAATCTGACCAAGGCCGAGAGAGGCGGCCTGAGCGAACTGGATAAGGCCGGCTTCATCAAGAGACAG
CTGGTGGAAACCCGGCAGATCACAAAGCACGTGGCACAGATCCTGGACTCCCGGATGAACACTAAGTACG
ACGAGAATGACAAGCTGATCCGGGAAGTGAAAGTGATCACCCTGAAGTCCAAGCTGGTGTCCGATTTCCG
GAAGGATTTCCAGTTTTACAAAGTGCGCGAGATCAACAACTACCACCACGCCCACGACGCCTACCTGAAC
GCCGTCGTGGGAACCGCCCTGATCAAAAAGTACCCTAAGCTGGAAAGCGAGTTCGTGTACGGCGACTACA
AGGTGTACGACGTGCGGAAGATGATCGCCAAGAGCGAGCAGGAAATCGGCAAGGCTACCGCCAAGTACTT
CTTCTACAGCAACATCATGAACTTTTTCAAGACCGAGATTACCCTGGCCAACGGCGAGATCCGGAAGCGG
CCTCTGATCGAGACAAACGGCGAAACCGGGGAGATCGTGTGGGATAAGGGCCGGGATTTTGCCACCGTGC
GGAAAGTGCTGAGCATGCCCCAAGTGAATATCGTGAAAAAGACCGAGGTGCAGACAGGCGGCTTCAGCAA
AGAGTCTATCCTGCCCAAGAGGAACAGCGATAAGCTGATCGCCAGAAAGAAGGACTGGGACCCTAAGAAG
TACGGCGGCTTCGACAGCCCCACCGTGGCCTATTCTGTGCTGGTGGTGGCCAAAGTGGAAAAGGGCAAGT
CCAAGAAACTGAAGAGTGTGAAAGAGCTGCTGGGGATCACCATCATGGAAAGAAGCAGCTTCGAGAAGAA
TCCCATCGACTTTCTGGAAGCCAAGGGCTACAAAGAAGTGAAAAAGGACCTGATCATCAAGCTGCCTAAG
TACTCCCTGTTCGAGCTGGAAAACGGCCGGAAGAGAATGCTGGCCTCTGCCGGCGAACTGCAGAAGGGAA
ACGAACTGGCCCTGCCCTCCAAATATGTGAACTTCCTGTACCTGGCCAGCCACTATGAGAAGCTGAAGGG
CTCCCCCGAGGATAATGAGCAGAAACAGCTGTTTGTGGAACAGCACAAGCACTACCTGGACGAGATCATC
GAGCAGATCAGCGAGTTCTCCAAGAGAGTGATCCTGGCCGACGCTAATCTGGACAAAGTGCTGTCCGCCT
ACAACAAGCACCGGGATAAGCCCATCAGAGAGCAGGCCGAGAATATCATCCACCTGTTTACCCTGACCAA
TCTGGGAGCCCCTGCCGCCTTCAAGTACTTTGACACCACCATCGACCGGAAGAGGTACACCAGCACCAAA
GAGGTGCTGGACGCCACCCTGATCCACCAGAGCATCACCGGCCTGTACGAGACACGGATCGACCTGTCTC
AGCTGGGAGGCGACAAAAGGCCGGCGGCCACGAAAAAGGCCGGACAGGCCAAAAAGAAAAAGCTCGAGGG
CGGAGGCGGGAGCGGATCCCCCTCCCGGCTCCAGATGTTCTTCGCTAATAACCACGACCAGGAATTTGAC
CCTCCAAAGGTTTACCCACCTGTCCCAGCTGAGAAGAGGAAGCCCATCCGGGTGCTGTCTCTCTTTGATG
GAATCGCTACAGGGCTCCTGGTGCTGAAGGACTTGGGCATTCAGGTGGACCGCTACATTGCCTCGGAGGT
GTGTGAGGACTCCATCACGGTGGGCATGGTGCGGCACCAGGGGAAGATCATGTACGTCGGGGACGTCCGC
AGCGTCACACAGAAGCATATCCAGGAGTGGGGCCCATTCGATCTGGTGATTGGGGGCAGTCCCTGCAATG
ACCTCTCCATCGTCAACCCTGCTCGCAAGGGCCTCTACGAGGGCACTGGCCGGCTCTTCTTTGAGTTCTA
CCGCCTCCTGCATGATGCGCGGCCCAAGGAGGGAGATGATCGCCCCTTCTTCTGGCTCTTTGCGAATGTG
GTGGCCATGGGCGTTAGTGACAAGAGGGACATCTCGCGATTTCTCGAGTCCAACCCTGTGATGATTGATG
CCAAAGAAGTGTCAGCTGCACACAGGGCCCGCTACTTCTGGGGTAACCTTCCCGGTATGAACAGGCCGTT
GGCATCCACTGTGAATGATAAGCTGGAGCTGCAGGAGTGTCTGGAGCATGGCAGGATAGCCAAGTTCAGC
AAAGTGAGGACCATTACTACGAGGTCAAACTCCATAAAGCAGGGCAAAGACCAGCATTTTCCTGTGTTCA
TGAATGAGAAAGAGGACATCTTATGGTGCACTGAAATGGAAAGGGTATTTGGTTTCCCAGTCCACTATAC
TGACGTCTCCAACATGAGCCGCTTGGCGAGGCAGAGACTGCTGGGCCGGTCATGGAGCGTGCCAGTCATC
CGCCACCTCTTCGCTCCGCTGAAGGAGTATTTTGCGTGTGTGTCCGGCCGGCCCGAATTCGGCAGTGGAG
AGGGCAGAGGAAGTCTGCTAACATGCGGTGACGTCGAGGAGAATCCTGGCCCAATGACCGAGTACAAGCC
CACGGTGCGCCTCGCCACCCGCGACGACGTCCCCAGGGCCGTACGCACCCTCGCCGCCGCGTTCGCCGAC
TACCCCGCCACGCGCCACACCGTCGATCCGGACCGCCACATCGAGCGGGTCACCGAGCTGCAAGAACTCT
TCCTCACGCGCGTCGGGCTCGACATCGGCAAGGTGTGGGTCGCGGACGACGGCGCCGCGGTGGCGGTCTG
GACCACGCCGGAGAGCGTCGAAGCGGGGGCGGTGTTCGCCGAGATCGGCCCGCGCATGGCCGAGTTGAGC
GGTTCCCGGCTGGCCGCGCAGCAACAGATGGAAGGCCTCCTGGCGCCGCACCGGCCCAAGGAGCCCGCGT
GGTTCCTGGCCACCGTCGGCGTCTCGCCCGACCACCAGGGCAAGGGTCTGGGCAGCGCCGTCGTGCTCCC
CGGAGTGGAGGCGGCCGAGCGCGCCGGGGTGCCCGCCTTCCTGGAGACCTCCGCGCCCCACAACCTCCCC
TTCTACGAGCGGCTCGGCTTCACCGTCACCGCCGACGTCGAGGTGCCCGAAGGACCGCGCACCTGGTGCA
TGACCCGCAAGCCCGGTGCCTGAGAATTCAATTCTAACTAGAGCTCGCTGATCAGCCTCGACTGTGCCTT
CTAGTTGCCAGCCATCTGTTGTTTGCCCCTCCCCCGTGCCTTCCTTGACCCTGGAAGGTGCCACTCCCAC
TGTCCTTTCCTAATAAAATGAGGAAATTGCATCGCATTGTCTGAGTAGGTGTCATTCTATTCTGGGGGGT
GGGGTGGGGCAGGACAGCAAGGGGGAGGATTGGGAAGAGAATAGCAGGCATGCTGGGGAGCGGCCGCAGG
AACCCCTAGTGATGGAGTTGGCCACTCCCTCTCTGCGCGCTCGCTCGCTCACTGAGGCCGGGCGACCAAA
GGTCGCCCGACGCCCGGGCTTTGCCCGGGCGGCCTCAGTGAGCGAGCGAGCGCGCAGCTGCCTGCAGGGG
CGCCTGATGCGGTATTTTCTCCTTACGCATCTGTGCGGTATTTCACACCGCATA
[142 nt withheld, positions 7615-7756]
C
[141 nt withheld, positions 7758-7898]
CCTTTGACGTTGGAGTCCACGTTCTTT
[37 nt withheld, positions 7926-7962]
ACCCTATCTCGGGCTATTCTTTTGATTTATAAGGGATTTTGCCGATTTCGGCCTATTGGTTAAAAAATGA
GCTGATTTAACAAAAATTTAACGCGAATTTTAACAAAATATTAACGTTTACAATTTTATGGTGCACTCTC
AGTACAATCTGCTCTGATGCCGCATAGTTAAGCCAGCCCCGACACCCGCCAACACCCGCTGACGCGCCCT
GACGGGCTTGTCTGCTCCCGGCATCCGCTTACAGACAAGCTGTGACCGTCTCCGGGAGCTGCATGTGTCA
GAGGTTTTCACCGTCATCACCGAAACGCGCGAGACGAAAGGGCCTCGTGATACGCCTATTTTTATAGGTT
AATGTCATGATAATAATGGTTTCTTAGACGTCAGGTGGCACTTTTCGGGGAAATGTGCGCGGAACCCCTA
TTTGTTTATTTTTCTAAATACATTCAAATATGTATCCGCTCATGAGACAATAACCCTGATAAATGCTTCA
ATAATATTGAAAAAGGAAGAGTATGAGTATTCAACATTTCCGTGTCGCCCTTATTCCCTTTTTTGCGGCA
TTTTGCCTTCCTGTTTTTGCTCACCCAGAAACGCTGGTGAAAGTAAAAGATGCTGAAGATCAGTTGGGTG
CACGAGTGGGTTACATCGAACTGGATCTCAACAGCGGTAAGATCCTTGAGAGTTTTCGCCCCGAAGAACG
TTTTCCAATGATGAGCACTTTTAAAGTTCTGCTATGTGGCGCGGTATTATCCCGTATTGACGCCGGGCAA
GAGCAACTCGGTCGCCGCATACACTATTCTCAGAATGACTTGGTTGAGTACTCACCAGTCACAGAAAAGC
ATCTTACGGATGGCATGACAGTAAGAGAATTATGCAGTGCTGCCATAACCATGAGTGATAACACTGCGGC
CAACTTACTTCTGACAACGATCGGAGGACCGAAGGAGCTAACCGCTTTTTTGCACAACATGGGGGATCAT
GTAACTCGCCTTGATCGTTGGGAACCGGAGCTGAATGAAGCCATACCAAACGACGAGCGTGACACCACGA
TGCCTGTAGCAATGGCAACAACGTTGCGCAAACTATTAACTGGCGAACTACTTACTCTAGCTTCCCGGCA
ACAATTAATAGACTGGATGGAGGCGGATAAAGTTGCAGGACCACTTCTGCGCTCGGCCCTTCCGGCTGGC
TGGTTTATTGCTGATAAATCTGGAGCCGGTGAGCGTGGAAGCCGCGGTATCATTGCAGCACTGGGGCCAG
ATGGTAAGCCCTCCCGTATCGTAGTTATCTACACGACGGGGAGTCAGGCAACTATGGATGAACGAAATAG
ACAGATCGCTGAGATAGGTGCCTCACTGATTAAGCATTGGTAACTGTCAGACCAAGTTTACTCATATATA
CTTTAGATTGATTTAAAACTTCATTTTTAATTTAAAAGGATCTAGGTGAAGATCCTTTTTGATAATCTCA
TGACCAAAATCCCTTAACGTGAGTTTTCGTTCCACTGAGCGTCAGACCCCGTAGAAAAGATCAAAGGATC
TTCTTGAGATCCTTTTTTTCTGCGCGTAATCTGCTGCTTGCAAACAAAAAAACCACCGCTACCAGCGGTG
GTTTGTTTGCCGGATCAAGAGCTACCAACTCTTTTTCCGAAGGTAACTGGCTTCAGCAGAGCGCAGATAC
CAAATACTGTCCTTCTAGTGTAGCCGTAGTTAGGCCACCACTTCAAGAACTCTGTAGCACCGCCTACATA
CCTCGCTCTGCTAATCCTGTTACCAGTGGCTGCTGCCAGTGGCGATAAGTCGTGTCTTACCGGGTTGGAC
TCAAGACGATAGTTACCGGATAAGGCGCAGCGGTCGGGCTGAACGGGGGGTTCGTGCACACAGCCCAGCT
TGGAGCGAACGACCTACACCGAACTGAGATACCTACAGCGTGAGCTATGAGAAAGCGCCACGCTTCCCGA
AGGGAGAAAGGCGGACAGGTATCCGGTAAGCGGCAGGGTCGGAACAGGAGAGCGCACGAGGGAGCTTCCA
GGGGGAAACGCCTGGTATCTTTATAGTCCTGTCGGGTTTCGCCACCTCTGACTTGAGCGTCGATTTTTGT
GATGCTCGTCAGGGGGGCGGAGCCTATGGAAAAACGCCAGCAACGCGGCCTTTTTACGGTTCCTGGCCTT
TTGCTGGCCTTTTGCTCACATGT
