>Addgene plasmid #71829 | pdCas9-DNMT3A-PuroR_BACH2-sgRNA8 (ANV) | addgene partial sequence | sequence record 134113 | hU6-F 5'-GAGGGCCTATTTCCCATGATT-3'
GAGATAATTGGAATTAATTTGACTGTAAACACAAAGATATTAGTACAAAATACGTGACGTAGAAAGTAAT
AATTTCTTGGGTAGTTTGCAGTTTTAAAATTATGTTTTAAAATGGACTATCATATGCTTACCGTAACTTG
AAAGTATTTCGATTTCTTGGCTTTATATATCTTGTGGAAAGGACGAAACACCGAATGTAGCGATTGAGAG
TGTGTTTTAGAGCTAGAAATAGCAAGTTAAAATAAGGCTAGTCCGTTATCAACTTGAAAAAGTGGCACCG
AGTCGGTGCTTTTTTGTTTTAGAGCTAGAAATAGCAAGTTAAAATAAGGCTAGTCCGTTTTTAGCGCGTG
CGCCAATTCTGCAGACAAATGGCTCTAGAGGTACCCGTTACATAACTTACGGTAAATGGCCCGCCTGGCT
GACCGCCCAACGACCCCCGCCCATTGACGTCAATAGTAACGCCAATAGGGACTTTCCATTGACGTCAATG
GGTGGAGTATTTACGGTAAACTGCCCACTTGGCAGTACATCAAGTGTATCATATGCCAAGTACGCCCCCT
ATTGACGTCAATGACGGTAAATGGCCCGCCTGGCATTGTGCCCAGTACATGACCTTATGGGACTTTCCTA
CTTGGCAGTACATCTACGTATTAGTCATCGCTATTACCATGGTCGAGGTGAGCCCCACGTTCTGCTTCAC
TCTCCCCATCTCCCCC
