>Addgene plasmid #71829 | pdCas9-DNMT3A-PuroR_BACH2-sgRNA8 (ANV) | addgene partial sequence | sequence record 134114 | puro-variant-R 5'-gtgggcttgtactcggtcat-3'
GCAGACTTCCTCTGCCCTCTCCACTGCCGAATTCGGGCCGGCCGGACACACACGCAAAATACTCCTTCAG
CGGAGCGAAGAGGTGGCGGATGACTGGCACGCTCCATGACCGGCCCAGCAGTCTCTGCCTCGCCAAGCGG
CTCATGTTGGAGACGTCAGTATAGTGGACTGGGAAACCAAATACCCTTTCCATTTCAGTGCACCATAAGA
TGTCCTCTTTCTCATTCATGAACACAGGAAAATGCTGGTCTTTGCCCTGCTTTATGGAGTTTGACCTCGT
AGTAATGGTCCTCACTTTGCTGAACTTGGCTATCCTGCCATGCTCCAGACACTCCTGCAGCTCCAGCTTA
TCATTCACAGTGGATGCCAACGGCCTGTTCATACCGGGAAGGTTACCCCAGAAGTAGCGGGCCCTGTGTG
CAGCTGACACTTCTTTGGCATCAATCATCACAGGGTTGGACTCGAGAAATCGCGAGATGTCCCTCTTGTC
ACTAACGCCCATGGCCACCACATTCGCAAAGAGCCAGAAGAAGGGGCGATCATCTCCCTCCTTGGGCCGC
GCATCATGCAGGAGGCGGTAGAACTCAAAGAAGAGCCGGCCAGTGCCCTCGTAGAGGCCCTTGCGAGCAG
GGTTGACGATGGAGAGGTCATTGCAGGGACTGCCCCCAATCACCAGATCGAATGGGCCCCACTCCTGGAT
ATGCTTCTGTGTGACGCTGCGGACGTCCCCGACGTACATGATCTTCCCCTGGTGCCGCACCATGCCCACC
GTGATGGAGTCCTCACACA
