>Addgene plasmid #71829 | pdCas9-DNMT3A-PuroR_BACH2-sgRNA8 (ANV) | addgene partial sequence | sequence record 134115 | dCas9-R2 5'-GGGTTTCCACCAGCTGTCTC-3'
GCCTCTCTCGGCCTTGGTCAGATTGTCGAACTTTCTCTGGGTAATCAGCTTGGCGTTCAGCAGCTGCCGC
CAGTAGTTCTTCATCTTCTTCACGACCTCTTCGGAGGGCACGTTGTCGCTCTTGCCCCGGTTCTTGTCGC
TTCTGGTCAGCACCTTGTTGTCGATGGAGTCGTCCTTCAGAAAGCTCTGAGGCACGATAGCGTCCACATC
GTAGTCGGACAGCCGGTTGATGTCCAGTTCCTGGTCCACGTACATATCCCGCCCATTCTGCAGGTAGTAC
AGGTACAGCTTCTCGTTCTGCAGCTGGGTGTTTTCCACGGGGTGTTCTTTCAGGATCTGGCTGCCCAGCT
CTTTGATGCCCTCTTCGATCCGCTTCATTCTCTCGCGGCTGTTCTTCTGTCCCTTCTGGGTGGTCTGGTT
CTCTCTGGCCATTTCGATCACGATGTTCTCGGGCTTGTGCCGGCCCATCACTTTCACGAGCTCGTCCACC
ACCTTCACTGTCTGCAGGATGCCCTTCTTAATGGCGGGGCTGCCGGCCAGATTGGCAATGTGCTCGTGCA
GGCTATCGCCCTGGCCGGACACCTGGGCTTTCTGGATGTCCTCTTTAAAGGTCAGGCTGTC
