>Addgene plasmid #71829 | pdCas9-DNMT3A-PuroR_BACH2-sgRNA8 (ANV) | addgene partial sequence | sequence record 135434 | hSpCas9-R1 5'-CGCTCGTGCTTCTTATCCTC-3'
CCACCTTGGCCATCTCGTTGCTGAAGATCTCTTGCAGATAGCAGATCCGGTTCTTCCGTCTGGTGTATCT
TCTTCTGGCGGTTCTCTTCAGCCGGGTGGCCTCGGCTGTTTCGCCGCTGTCGAACAGCAGGGCTCCGATC
AGGTTCTTCTTGATGCTGTGCCGGTCGGTGTTGCCCAGCACCTTGAATTTCTTGCTGGGCACCTTGTACT
CGTCGGTGATCACGGCCCAGCCCACAGAGTTGGTGCCGATGGCCAGGCCGATGCTGTACTTCTTGTCGGC
TGCTGGGACTCCGTGGATACCGACCTTCCGCTTCTTCTTTGGGGCCATCTTATCGTCATCGTCTTTGTAA
TCAATATCATGATCCTTGTAGTCTCCGTCGTGGTCCTTATAGTCCATGGTGGCACCGGTCCAACCTGAAA
AAAAGTGATTTCAGGCAGGTGCTCCAGGTAATTAAACATTAATACCCCACCAACCAACCATCCCTTAAAC
CCTTACCTCTTGCTCAGCTAATTACAGCCCGGAGGAGAAGGG
